Addgene plasmid #123410: TRBV3-1
Purpose: construction of TCR
Depositing lab: Catherine Wu. Depositing organization: Dana-Farber Cancer Institute. Publication: A cloning and expression system to probe T-cell receptor specificity and assess functional avidity to neoantigens. Hu Z, Anandappa AJ, Sun J, Kim J, Leet DE, Bozym DJ, Chen C, Williams L, Shukla SA, Zhang W, Tabbaa D, Steelman S, Olive O, Livak KJ, Kishi H, Muraguchi A, Guleria I, Stevens J, Lane WJ, Burkhardt UE, Fritsch EF, Neuberg D, Ott PA, Keskin DB, Hacohen N, Wu CJ. Blood. 2018 Nov 1;132(18):1911-1921. doi: 10.1182/blood-2018-04-843763. Epub 2018 Aug 27. PubMed 30150207.
Backbone
  Vector backbone: pUC57-kanamycin
  Vector type: Bacterial Expression
Growth in bacteria
  Bacterial resistance: Kanamycin, 50 μg/mL
  Growth temperature: 37°C
  Growth strain: DH5alpha
  Copy number: High Copy
Gene/Insert
  Gene/Insert name: TRBV3-1
  Species: H. sapiens (human)
  Mutation: WT
  Entrez Gene: TRBV3-1 (a.k.a. TCRBV3S1, TCRBV9S1A1T, TRBV31)
  Cloning method: Unknown
Terms and licenses: Academic/Nonprofit Terms; Industry Terms: Not Available to Industry
Depositor comments: Cloning Method: Golden Gate.
How to cite: TRBV3-1 was a gift from Catherine Wu (Addgene plasmid # 123410 ; http://n2t.net/addgene:123410 ; RRID:Addgene_123410)
