[The description below was written by a language model from this plasmid's Addgene catalogue record and pLannotate feature annotations shown in this document.]
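Description:
TRBV3-1 is a small (about 3.4 kb) bacterial cloning plasmid built on the pUC57-kanamycin backbone that carries a human T-cell receptor beta-chain variable gene segment as a building block for assembling full TCR constructs. It is propagated in E. coli at high copy from a ColE1/pUC-type origin and selected with kanamycin through an aminoglycoside phosphotransferase (KanR) gene. The remaining backbone annotations are typical pUC remnants: the lac promoter, lac operator and CAP binding site, a fragment of lacZα interrupted by the insert, and short fragments of lacI, rop and the pBR322 bom region, none of which has a stated role in the intended use.

The payload sits within the disrupted lacZα region on the strand opposite the lac promoter. It comprises the wild-type human TRBV3-1 coding segment (annotated as a fragment, consistent with a V segment rather than a complete beta chain), followed a short distance downstream by a sequence annotated as the TCR alpha-chain constant region (TRAC). The catalogue entry names only TRBV3-1 as the insert and does not explain the TRAC element. Its presence suggests a module in which V-beta and C-alpha pieces are supplied together for joining with other TCR parts, but the record does not describe the arrangement. No eukaryotic promoter, tag or reporter is annotated, so despite the "bacterial expression" classification the plasmid appears to act as a parts donor rather than an expression vector. The depositor notes Golden Gate as the cloning method, and the stated purpose is TCR construction, as part of a TCR cloning and expression system for probing receptor specificity and functional avidity to neoantigens.
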