Features (pLannotate 1.2.2; 11 found; start..end, strand, type, name):
    137..236     +  misc_feature   bom (fragment): basis of mobility region from pBR322
    242..399     -  CDS            lacZα (fragment): LacZα fragment of β-galactosidase; lacZ fragment
    453..776     +  CDS            TRBV3-1 (fragment): TVB31_HUMAN - Also known as TCRBV9S1A1T From Homo sapiens (Human).
    839..1246    +  CDS            TRAC: TRAC_HUMAN - Also known as TCRA. Experimental evidence at protein level: Swiss-Prot protein existence level 1. Constant region of T cell receptor (TR) alpha chain (PubMed:24600447). Alpha-beta T cell receptors are antigen specific receptors which are essential to the immune response and are present on the cell surface of T lymphocytes. Recognize peptide-major histocompatibility (MH) (pMH) complexes that are displayed by antigen presenting cells (APC), a prerequisite for efficient T cell adaptive immunity against pathogens (PubMed:25493333). Binding of alpha-beta TR to pMH complex initiates TR-
   1352..1368    -  protein_bind   lac operator: The lac repressor binds to the lac operator to inhibit transcription in E. coli. This inhibition can be relieved by adding lactose or isopropyl-β-D-thiogalactopyranoside (IPTG). lac repressor encoded by lacI
   1376..1406    -  promoter       lac promoter: promoter for the E. coli lac operon
   1421..1442    -  protein_bind   CAP binding site: CAP binding activates transcription in the presence of cAMP. E. coli catabolite activator protein
   1455..1547    -  CDS            lacI (fragment): lac repressor; lacI; The lac repressor binds to the lac operator to inhibit transcription in E. coli. This inhibition can be relieved by adding lactose or isopropyl-β-D-thiogalactopyranoside (IPTG).
   1730..2318    -  rep_origin     ori: high-copy-number ColE1/pMB1/pBR322/pUC origin of replication
   2496..3305    -  CDS            KanR: aminoglycoside phosphotransferase; aph(3')-Ia; confers resistance to kanamycin in bacteria or G418 (Geneticin®) in eukaryotes
   3412..35      +  CDS            rop (fragment) (across the origin): Rop protein, which maintains plasmids at low copy number; rop
>Addgene plasmid #123410 | TRBV3-1 | addgene full sequence | sequence record 243785 | Addgene NGS Result
TCGCGCGTTTCGGTGATGACGGTGAAAACCTCTGACACATGCAGCTCCCGGAGACGGTCACAGCTTGTCT
GTAAGCGGATGCCGGGAGCAGACAAGCCCGTCAGGGCGCGTCAGCGGGTGTTGGCGGGTGTCGGGGCTGG
CTTAACTATGCGGCATCAGAGCAGATTGTACTGAGAGTGCACCATATGCGGTGTGAAATACCGCACAGAT
GCGTAAGGAGAAAATACCGCATCAGGCGCCATTCGCCATTCAGGCTGCGCAACTGTTGGGAAGGGCGATC
GGTGCGGGCCTCTTCGCTATTACGCCAGCTGGCGAAAGGGGGATGTGCTGCAAGGCGATTAAGTTGGGTA
ACGCCAGGGTTTTCCCAGTCACGACGTTGTAAAACGACGGCCAGAGAATTCGAGCTCGGTACCTCGCGAA
TACATCTAGATGGGGATCCACCGGTCGCCACCATGGGCTGCAGGCTCCTCTGCTGTGTGGTCTTCTGCCT
CCTCCAAGCAGGTCCCTTGGACACAGCTGTTTCCCAGACTCCAAAATACCTGGTCACACAGATGGGAAAC
GACAAGTCCATTAAATGTGAACAAAATCTGGGCCATGATACTATGTATTGGTATAAACAGGACTCTAAGA
AATTTCTGAAGATAATGTTTAGCTACAATAATAAGGAGCTCATTATAAATGAAACAGTTCCAAATCGCTT
CTCACCTAAATCTCCAGACAAAGCTCACTTAAATCTTCACATCAATTCCCTGGAGCTTGGTGACTCTGCT
GTGTATGAGACCTAAGGTGGTGGTGGTTCTGGTTCTGGTTCTGGTGGTGGTTCTGGTGGTGGTCTCTTGA
CCCTGCCGTGTACCAGCTGAGAGACTCTAAATCCAGTGACAAGTCTGTCTGCCTATTCACCGATTTTGAT
TCTCAAACAAATGTGTCACAAAGTAAGGATTCTGATGTGTATATCACAGACAAAACTGTGCTAGACATGA
GGTCTATGGACTTCAAGAGCAACAGTGCTGTGGCCTGGAGCAACAAATCTGACTTTGCATGTGCAAACGC
CTTCAACAACAGCATTATTCCAGAAGACACCTTCTTCCCCAGCCCAGAAAGTTCCTGTGATGTCAAGCTG
GTCGAGAAAAGCTTTGAAACAGATACGAACCTAAACTTTCAAAACCTGTCAGTGATTGGGTTCCGAATCC
TCCTCCTGAAAGTGGCCGGGTTTAATCTGCTCATGACGCTGCGGCTGTGGTCCAGCTAAAGCGGCCGCGT
CGACAATCAAATCGGATCCCGGGCCCGTCGACTGCAGAGGCCTGCATGCAAGCTTGGTGTAATCATGGTC
ATAGCTGTTTCCTGTGTGAAATTGTTATCCGCTCACAATTCCACACAACATACGAGCCGGAAGCATAAAG
TGTAAAGCCTGGGGTGCCTAATGAGTGAGCTAACTCACATTAATTGCGTTGCGCTCACTGCCCGCTTTCC
AGTCGGGAAACCTGTCGTGCCAGCTGCATTAATGAATCGGCCAACGCGCGGGGAGAGGCGGTTTGCGTAT
TGGGCGCTCTTCCGCTTCCTCGCTCACTGACTCGCTGCGCTCGGTCGTTCGGCTGCGGCGAGCGGTATCA
GCTCACTCAAAGGCGGTAATACGGTTATCCACAGAATCAGGGGATAACGCAGGAAAGAACATGTGAGCAA
AAGGCCAGCAAAAGGCCAGGAACCGTAAAAAGGCCGCGTTGCTGGCGTTTTTCCATAGGCTCCGCCCCCC
TGACGAGCATCACAAAAATCGACGCTCAAGTCAGAGGTGGCGAAACCCGACAGGACTATAAAGATACCAG
GCGTTTCCCCCTGGAAGCTCCCTCGTGCGCTCTCCTGTTCCGACCCTGCCGCTTACCGGATACCTGTCCG
CCTTTCTCCCTTCGGGAAGCGTGGCGCTTTCTCATAGCTCACGCTGTAGGTATCTCAGTTCGGTGTAGGT
CGTTCGCTCCAAGCTGGGCTGTGTGCACGAACCCCCCGTTCAGCCCGACCGCTGCGCCTTATCCGGTAAC
TATCGTCTTGAGTCCAACCCGGTAAGACACGACTTATCGCCACTGGCAGCAGCCACTGGTAACAGGATTA
GCAGAGCGAGGTATGTAGGCGGTGCTACAGAGTTCTTGAAGTGGTGGCCTAACTACGGCTACACTAGAAG
AACAGTATTTGGTATCTGCGCTCTGCTGAAGCCAGTTACCTTCGGAAAAAGAGTTGGTAGCTCTTGATCC
GGCAAACAAACCACCGCTGGTAGCGGTGGTTTTTTTGTTTGCAAGCAGCAGATTACGCGCAGAAAAAAAG
GATCTCAAGAAGATCCTTTGATCTTTTCTACGGGGTCTGACGCTCAGTGGAACGAAAACTCACGTTAAGG
GATTTTGGTCATGAGATTATCAAAAAGGATCTTCACCTAGATCCTTTTAAATTAAAAATGAAGTTTTAAA
TCAAGCCCAATCTGAATAATGTTACAACCAATTAACCAATTCTGATTAGAAAAACTCATCGAGCATCAAA
TGAAACTGCAATTTATTCATATCAGGATTATCAATACCATATTTTTGAAAAAGCCGTTTCTGTAATGAAG
GAGAAAACTCACCGAGGCAGTTCCATAGGATGGCAAGATCCTGGTATCGGTCTGCGATTCCGACTCGTCC
AACATCAATACAACCTATTAATTTCCCCTCGTCAAAAATAAGGTTATCAAGTGAGAAATCACCATGAGTG
ACGACTGAATCCGGTGAGAATGGCAAAAGTTTATGCATTTCTTTCCAGACTTGTTCAACAGGCCAGCCAT
TACGCTCGTCATCAAAATCACTCGCATCAACCAAACCGTTATTCATTCGTGATTGCGCCTGAGCGAGACG
AAATACGCGATCGCTGTTAAAAGGACAATTACAAACAGGAATCGAATGCAACCGGCGCAGGAACACTGCC
AGCGCATCAACAATATTTTCACCTGAATCAGGATATTCTTCTAATACCTGGAATGCTGTTTTTCCGGGGA
TCGCAGTGGTGAGTAACCATGCATCATCAGGAGTACGGATAAAATGCTTGATGGTCGGAAGAGGCATAAA
TTCCGTCAGCCAGTTTAGTCTGACCATCTCATCTGTAACATCATTGGCAACGCTACCTTTGCCATGTTTC
AGAAACAACTCTGGCGCATCGGGCTTCCCATACAAGCGATAGATTGTCGCACCTGATTGCCCGACATTAT
CGCGAGCCCATTTATACCCATATAAATCAGCATCCATGTTGGAATTTAATCGCGGCCTCGACGTTTCCCG
TTGAATATGGCTCATAACACCCCTTGTATTACTGTTTATGTAAGCAGACAGTTTTATTGTTCATGATGAT
ATATTTTTATCTTGTGCAATGTAACATCAGAGATTTTGAGACACGGGCCAGAGCTGCA
